>Addgene plasmid #128166 | pCAGGS-mTagBFP2-T2A-sfGFP-iCre-ERT2 | addgene full sequence | sequence record 247956 | Addgene NGS Result
GACATTGATTATTGACTAGTTATTAATAGTAATCAATTACGGGGTCATTAGTTCATAGCCCATATATGGA
GTTCCGCGTTACATAACTTACGGTAAATGGCCCGCCTGGCTGACCGCCCAACGACCCCCGCCCATTGACG
TCAATAATGACGTATGTTCCCATAGTAACGCCAATAGGGACTTTCCATTGACGTCAATGGGTGGAGTATT
TACGGTAAACTGCCCACTTGGCAGTACATCAAGTGTATCATATGCCAAGTACGCCCCCTATTGACGTCAA
TGACGGTAAATGGCCCGCCTGGCATTATGCCCAGTACATGACCTTATGGGACTTTCCTACTTGGCAGTAC
ATCTACGTATTAGTCATCGCTATTACCATGGTCGAGGTGAGCCCCACGTTCTGCTTCACTCTCCCCATCT
CCCCCCCCTCCCCACCCCCAATTTTGTATTTATTTATTTTTTAATTATTTTGTGCAGCGATGGGGGCGGG
GGGGGGGGGGGGGCGCGCGCCGGGCGGGGCGGGGCGGGGCGGGGGGCGGGGCGGGGCGAGGCGGAGAGGT
GCGGCGGCAGCCAATCAGAGCGGCGCGCTCCGAAAGTTTCCTTTTATGGCGAGGCGGCGGCGGCGGCGGC
CCTATAAAAAGCGAAGCGCGCGGCGGGCGGGAGTCGCTGCGCGCTGCCTTCGCCCCGTGCCCCGCTCCGC
CGCCGCCTCGCGCCGCCCGCCCCGGCTCTGACTGACCGCGTTACTCCCACAGGTGAGCGGGCGGGACGGC
CCTTCTCCTCCGGGCTGTAATTAGCGCTTGGTTTAATGACGGCTTGTTTCTTTTCTGTGGCTGCGTGAAA
GCCTTGAGGGGCTCCGGGAGGGCCCTTTGTGCGGGGGGAGCGGCTCGGGGGGTGCGTGCGTGTGTGTGTG
CGTGGGGAGCGCCGCGTGCGGCTCCGCGCTGCCCGGCGGCTGTGAGCGCTGCGGGCGCGGCGCGGGGCTT
TGTGCGCTCCGCAGTGTGCGCGAGGGGAGCGCGGCCGGGGGCGGTGCCCCGCGGTGCGGGGGGGGCTGCG
AGGGGAACAAAGGCTGCGTGCGGGGTGTGTGCGTGGGGGGGTGAGCAGGGGGTGTGGGCGCGTCGGTCGG
GCTGCAACCCCCCCTGCACCCCCCTCCCCGAGTTGCTGAGCACGGCCCGGCTTCGGGTGCGGGGCTCCGT
ACGGGGCGTGGCGCGGGGCTCGCCGTGCCGGGCGGGGGGTGGCGGCAGGTGGGGGTGCCGGGCGGGGCGG
GGCCGCCTCGGGCCGGGGAGGGCTCGGGGGAGGGGCGCGGCGGCCCCCGGAGCGCCGGCGGCTGTCGAGG
CGCGGCGAGCCGCAGCCATTGCCTTTTATGGTAATCGTGCGAGAGGGCGCAGGGACTTCCTTTGTCCCAA
ATCTGTGCGGAGCCGAAATCTGGGAGGCGCCGCCGCACCCCCTCTAGCGGGCGCGGGGCGAAGCGGTGCG
GCGCCGGCAGGAAGGAAATGGGCGGGGAGGGCCTTCGTGCGTCGCCGCGCCGCCGTCCCCTTCTCCCTCT
CCAGCCTCGGGGCTGTCCGCGGGGGGACGGCTGCCTTCGGGGGGGACGGGGCAGGGCGGGGTTCGGCTTC
TGGCGTGTGACCGGCGGCTCTAGAGCCTCTGCTAACCATGTTCATGCCTTCTTCTTTTTCCTACAGCTCC
TGGGCAACGTGCTGGTTATTGTGCTGTCTCATCATTTTGGCAAAGAATTCGCCATGGTGTCTAAGGGCGA
AGAGCTGATTAAGGAGAACATGCACATGAAGCTGTACATGGAGGGCACCGTGGACAACCATCACTTCAAG
TGCACATCCGAGGGCGAAGGCAAGCCCTACGAGGGCACCCAGACCATGAGAATCAAGGTGGTCGAGGGCG
GCCCTCTCCCCTTCGCCTTCGACATCCTGGCTACTAGCTTCCTCTACGGCAGCAAGACCTTCATCAACCA
CACCCAGGGCATCCCCGACTTCTTCAAGCAGTCCTTCCCTGAGGGCTTCACATGGGAGAGAGTCACCACA
TACGAAGACGGGGGCGTGCTGACCGCTACCCAGGACACCAGCCTCCAGGACGGCTGCCTCATCTACAACG
TCAAGATCAGAGGGGTGAACTTCACATCCAACGGCCCTGTGATGCAGAAGAAAACACTCGGCTGGGAGGC
CTTCACCGAGACGCTGTACCCCGCTGACGGCGGCCTGGAAGGCAGAAACGACATGGCCCTGAAGCTCGTG
GGCGGGAGCCATCTGATCGCAAACGCCAAGACCACATATAGATCCAAGAAACCCGCTAAGAACCTCAAGA
TGCCTGGCGTCTACTATGTGGACTACAGACTGGAAAGAATCAAGGAGGCCAACAACGAGACCTACGTCGA
GCAGCACGAGGTGGCAGTGGCCAGATACTGCGACCTCCCTAGCAAACTGGGGCACAAGCTTAATGGCGGC
TCCGGCGGCCGCTCCGAGGGCCGCGGCAGCCTGCTGACATGCGGCGACGTGGAAGAGAACCCTGGCCCTG
CTCCTGGCAGCACAATGAGCAAAGGAGAAGAACTTTTCACTGGAGTTGTCCCAATTCTTGTTGAATTAGA
TGGTGATGTTAATGGGCACAAATTTTCTGTCCGTGGAGAGGGTGAAGGTGATGCTACAAACGGAAAACTC
ACCCTTAAATTTATTTGCACTACTGGAAAACTACCTGTTCCGTGGCCAACACTTGTCACTACTCTGACCT
ATGGTGTTCAATGCTTTTCCCGTTATCCGGATCACATGAAACGGCATGACTTTTTCAAGAGTGCCATGCC
CGAAGGTTATGTACAGGAACGCACTATATCTTTCAAAGATGACGGGACCTACAAGACGCGTGCTGAAGTC
AAGTTTGAAGGTGATACCCTTGTTAATCGTATCGAGTTAAAGGGTATTGATTTTAAAGAAGATGGAAACA
TTCTTGGACACAAACTCGAGTACAACTTTAACTCACACAATGTATACATCACGGCAGACAAACAAAAGAA
TGGAATCAAAGCTAACTTCAAAATTCGCCACAACGTTGAAGATGGTTCCGTTCAACTAGCAGACCATTAT
CAACAAAATACTCCAATTGGCGATGGCCCTGTCCTTTTACCAGACAACCATTACCTGTCGACACAATCTG
TCCTTTCGAAAGATCCCAACGAAAAGCGTGACCACATGGTCCTTCTTGAGTTTGTAACTGCTGCTGGGAT
TACACATGGCATGGATGAGCTCTACAAAGGAGGATCTGGCGGCCGCTCTGCCACAAACTTCAGCCTGCTG
AAGCAGGCCGGCGACGCCGCTGAAAATCCTGGCCCTGCTCCTGGAAGCACCAACCTGCTGACTGTGCACC
AAAACCTGCCTGCCCTCCCTGTGGATGCCACCTCTGATGAAGTCAGGAAGAACCTGATGGACATGTTCAG
GGACAGGCAGGCCTTCTCTGAACACACCTGGAAGATGCTCCTGTCTGTGTGCAGATCCTGGGCTGCCTGG
TGCAAGCTGAACAACAGGAAATGGTTCCCTGCTGAACCTGAGGATGTGAGGGACTACCTCCTGTACCTGC
AAGCCAGAGGCCTGGCTGTGAAGACCATCCAACAGCACCTGGGCCAGCTCAACATGCTGCACAGGAGATC
TGGCCTGCCTCGCCCTTCTGACTCCAATGCTGTGTCCCTGGTGATGAGGAGAATCAGAAAGGAGAATGTG
GATGCTGGGGAGAGAGCCAAGCAGGCCCTGGCCTTTGAACGCACTGACTTTGACCAAGTCAGATCCCTGA
TGGAGAACTCTGACAGATGCCAGGACATCAGGAACCTGGCCTTCCTGGGCATTGCCTACAACACCCTGCT
GCGCATTGCCGAAATTGCCAGAATCAGAGTGAAGGACATCTCCCGCACCGATGGTGGGAGAATGCTGATC
CACATTGGCAGGACCAAGACCCTGGTGTCCACAGCTGGTGTGGAGAAGGCCCTGTCCCTGGGGGTTACCA
AGCTGGTGGAGAGATGGATCTCTGTGTCTGGTGTGGCTGATGACCCCAACAACTACCTGTTCTGCCGGGT
CAGAAAGAATGGTGTGGCTGCCCCTTCTGCCACCTCCCAACTGTCCACCCGGGCCCTGGAAGGGATCTTT
GAGGCCACCCACCGCCTGATCTATGGTGCCAAGGATGACTCTGGGCAGAGATACCTGGCCTGGTCTGGCC
ACTCTGCCAGAGTGGGTGCTGCCAGGGACATGGCCAGGGCTGGTGTGTCCATCCCTGAAATCATGCAGGC
TGGTGGCTGGACCAATGTGAACATTGTGATGAACTACATCAGAAACCTGGACTCTGAGACTGGGGCCATG
GTGAGGCTGCTAGAGGATGGGGACCTCGAGCCATCTGCTGGAGACATGAGAGCTGCCAACCTTTGGCCAA
GCCCGCTCATGATCAAACGCTCTAAGAAGAACAGCCTGGCCTTGTCCCTGACGGCCGACCAGATGGTCAG
TGCCTTGTTGGATGCTGAGCCCCCCATACTCTATTCCGAGTATGATCCTACCAGACCCTTCAGTGAAGCT
TCGATGATGGGCTTACTGACCAACCTGGCAGACAGGGAGCTGGTTCACATGATCAACTGGGCGAAGAGGG
TGCCAGGCTTTGTGGATTTGACCCTCCATGATCAGGTCCACCTTCTAGAATGTGCCTGGCTAGAGATCCT
GATGATTGGTCTCGTCTGGCGCTCCATGGAGCACCCAGTGAAGCTACTGTTTGCTCCTAACTTGCTCTTG
GACAGGAACCAGGGAAAATGTGTAGAGGGCATGGTGGAGATCTTCGACATGCTGCTGGCTACATCATCTC
GGTTCCGCATGATGAATCTGCAGGGAGAGGAGTTTGTGTGCCTCAAATCTATTATTTTGCTTAATTCTGG
AGTGTACACATTTCTGTCCAGCACCCTGAAGTCTCTGGAAGAGAAGGACCATATCCACCGAGTCCTGGAC
AAGATCACAGACACTTTGATCCACCTGATGGCCAAGGCAGGCCTGACCCTGCAGCAGCAGCACCAGCGGC
TGGCCCAGCTCCTCCTCATCCTCTCCCACATCAGGCACATGAGTAACAAAGGCATGGAGCATCTGTACAG
CATGAAGTGCAAGAACGTGGTGCCCCTCTATGACCTGCTGCTGGAGGCGGCGGACGCCCACCGCCTACAT
GCGCCCACTAGCCGTGGAGGGGCATCCGTGGAGGAGACGGACCAAAGCCACTTGGCCACTGCGGGCTCTA
CTTCATCGCATTCCTTGCAAAAGTATTACATCACGGGGGAGGCAGAGGGTTTCCCTGCCACAGCTTGAGG
CGCGCCGGATCTTTTTCCCTCTGCCAAAAATTATGGGGACATCATGAAGCCCCTTGAGCATCTGACTTCT
GGCTAATAAAGGAAATTTATTTTCATTGCAATAGTGTGTTGGAATTTTTTGTGTCTCTCACTCGGAAGGA
CATATGGGAGGGCAAATCATTTAAAACATCAGAATGAGTATTTGGTTTAGAGTTTGGCAACATATGCCCA
TATGCTGGCTGCCATGAACAAAGGTTGGCTATAAAGAGGTCATCAGTATATGAAACAGCCCCCTGCTGTC
CATTCCTTATTCCATAGAAAAGCCTTGACTTGAGGTTAGATTTTTTTTATATTTTGTTTTGTGTTATTTT
TTTCTTTAACATCCCTAAAATTTTCCTTACATGTTTTACTAGCCAGATTTTTCCTCCTCTCCTGACTACT
CCCAGTCATAGCTGTCCCTCTTCTCTTATGGAGATCCCTCGACCTGCAGCCCAAGCTTGGCGTAATCATG
GTCATAGCTGTTTCCTGTGTGAAATTGTTATCCGCTCACAATTCCACACAACATACGAGCCGGAAGCATA
AAGTGTAAAGCCTGGGGTGCCTAATGAGTGAGCTAACTCACATTAATTGCGTTGCGCTCACTGCCCGCTT
TCCAGTCGGGAAACCTGTCGTGCCAGCGGATCCGCATCTCAATTAGTCAGCAACCATAGTCCCGCCCCTA
ACTCCGCCCATCCCGCCCCTAACTCCGCCCAGTTCCGCCCATTCTCCGCCCCATGGCTGACTAATTTTTT
TTATTTATGCAGAGGCCGAGGCCGCCTCGGCCTCTGAGCTATTCCAGAAGTAGTGAGGAGGCTTTTTTGG
AGGCCTAGGCTTTTGCAAAAAGCTAACTTGTTTATTGCAGCTTATAATGGTTACAAATAAAGCAATAGCA
TCACAAATTTCACAAATAAAGCATTTTTTTCACTGCATTCTAGTTGTGGTTTGTCCAAACTCATCAATGT
ATCTTATCATGTCTGGATCCGCTGCATTAATGAATCGGCCAACGCGCGGGGAGAGGCGGTTTGCGTATTG
GGCGCTCTTCCGCTTCCTCGCTCACTGACTCGCTGCGCTCGGTCGTTCGGCTGCGGCGAGCGGTATCAGC
TCACTCAAAGGCGGTAATACGGTTATCCACAGAATCAGGGGATAACGCAGGAAAGAACATGTGAGCAAAA
GGCCAGCAAAAGGCCAGGAACCGTAAAAAGGCCGCGTTGCTGGCGTTTTTCCATAGGCTCCGCCCCCCTG
ACGAGCATCACAAAAATCGACGCTCAAGTCAGAGGTGGCGAAACCCGACAGGACTATAAAGATACCAGGC
GTTTCCCCCTGGAAGCTCCCTCGTGCGCTCTCCTGTTCCGACCCTGCCGCTTACCGGATACCTGTCCGCC
TTTCTCCCTTCGGGAAGCGTGGCGCTTTCTCATAGCTCACGCTGTAGGTATCTCAGTTCGGTGTAGGTCG
TTCGCTCCAAGCTGGGCTGTGTGCACGAACCCCCCGTTCAGCCCGACCGCTGCGCCTTATCCGGTAACTA
TCGTCTTGAGTCCAACCCGGTAAGACACGACTTATCGCCACTGGCAGCAGCCACTGGTAACAGGATTAGC
AGAGCGAGGTATGTAGGCGGTGCTACAGAGTTCTTGAAGTGGTGGCCTAACTACGGCTACACTAGAAGAA
CAGTATTTGGTATCTGCGCTCTGCTGAAGCCAGTTACCTTCGGAAAAAGAGTTGGTAGCTCTTGATCCGG
CAAACAAACCACCGCTGGTAGCGGTGGTTTTTTTGTTTGCAAGCAGCAGATTACGCGCAGAAAAAAAGGA
TCTCAAGAAGATCCTTTGATCTTTTCTACGGGGTCTGACGCTCAGTGGAACGAAAACTCACGTTAAGGGA
TTTTGGTCATGAGATTATCAAAAAGGATCTTCACCTAGATCCTTTTAAATTAAAAATGAAGTTTTAAATC
AATCTAAAGTATATATGAGTAAACTTGGTCTGACAGTTACCAATGCTTAATCAGTGAGGCACCTATCTCA
GCGATCTGTCTATTTCGTTCATCCATAGTTGCCTGACTCCCCGTCGTGTAGATAACTACGATACGGGAGG
GCTTACCATCTGGCCCCAGTGCTGCAATGATACCGCGAGACCCACGCTCACCGGCTCCAGATTTATCAGC
AATAAACCAGCCAGCCGGAAGGGCCGAGCGCAGAAGTGGTCCTGCAACTTTATCCGCCTCCATCCAGTCT
ATTAATTGTTGCCGGGAAGCTAGAGTAAGTAGTTCGCCAGTTAATAGTTTGCGCAACGTTGTTGCCATTG
CTACAGGCATCGTGGTGTCACGCTCGTCGTTTGGTATGGCTTCATTCAGCTCCGGTTCCCAACGATCAAG
GCGAGTTACATGATCCCCCATGTTGTGCAAAAAAGCGGTTAGCTCCTTCGGTCCTCCGATCGTTGTCAGA
AGTAAGTTGGCCGCAGTGTTATCACTCATGGTTATGGCAGCACTGCATAATTCTCTTACTGTCATGCCAT
CCGTAAGATGCTTTTCTGTGACTGGTGAGTACTCAACCAAGTCATTCTGAGAATAGTGTATGCGGCGACC
GAGTTGCTCTTGCCCGGCGTCAATACGGGATAATACCGCGCCACATAGCAGAACTTTAAAAGTGCTCATC
ATTGGAAAACGTTCTTCGGGGCGAAAACTCTCAAGGATCTTACCGCTGTTGAGATCCAGTTCGATGTAAC
CCACTCGTGCACCCAACTGATCTTCAGCATCTTTTACTTTCACCAGCGTTTCTGGGTGAGCAAAAACAGG
AAGGCAAAATGCCGCAAAAAAGGGAATAAGGGCGACACGGAAATGTTGAATACTCATACTCTTCCTTTTT
CAATATTATTGAAGCATTTATCAGGGTTATTGTCTCATGAGCGGATACATATTTGAATGTATTTAGAAAA
ATAAACAAATAGGGGTTCCGCGCACATTTCCCCGAAAAGTGCCACCTGGGTC
Features (pLannotate 1.2.2; 20 found; start..end, strand, type, name):
      1..380     +  enhancer       CMV enhancer: human cytomegalovirus immediate early enhancer
    382..659     +  promoter       chicken β-actin promoter: No description available
    660..1676    +  intron         chimeric intron: chimera between introns from chicken β-actin and rabbit β-globin
   1674..1730    +  CDS            HBB (fragment): HBB_LEPEU - Experimental evidence at protein level: Swiss-Prot protein existence level 1. Involved in oxygen transport from the lung to the various peripheral tissues. From Lepus europaeus (European hare).
   1734..2444    +  CDS            mTagBFP2: mTagBFP2 is a basic (constitutively fluorescent) blue fluorescent protein published in 2011, derived from Entacmaea quadricolor. It is reported to be a very rapidly-maturing monomer with very low acid sensitivity.
   2535..3248    +  CDS            Superfolder GFP: Superfolder GFP is a basic (constitutively fluorescent) green fluorescent protein published in 2005, derived from Aequorea victoria. It is reported to be a very rapidly-maturing weak dimer.
   3339..4364    +  CDS            cre: RECR_BPP1 - Experimental evidence at protein level: Swiss-Prot protein existence level 1. Catalyzes site-specific recombination between two 34-base- pair LOXP sites. Its role is to maintain the phage genome as a monomeric unit-copy plasmid in the lysogenic state. From Escherichia phage P1 (Bacteriophage P1).
   4377..5312    +  CDS            ERT2: mutated ligand-binding domain of the human estrogen receptor (Feil et al., 1997)
   5395..5450    +  polyA_signal   β-globin poly(A) signal: rabbit β-globin polyadenylation signal (Gil and Proudfoot, 1987)
   5835..5851    -  protein_bind   lac operator: The lac repressor binds to the lac operator to inhibit transcription in E. coli. This inhibition can be relieved by adding lactose or isopropyl-β-D-thiogalactopyranoside (IPTG). lac repressor encoded by lacI
   5859..5889    -  promoter       lac promoter: promoter for the E. coli lac operon
   5904..5925    -  protein_bind   CAP binding site: CAP binding activates transcription in the presence of cAMP. E. coli catabolite activator protein
   5938..5977    -  CDS            lacI (fragment): lac repressor; lacI; The lac repressor binds to the lac operator to inhibit transcription in E. coli. This inhibition can be relieved by adding lactose or isopropyl-β-D-thiogalactopyranoside (IPTG).
   5984..6006    +  promoter       SV40 promoter (fragment): SV40 enhancer and early promoter
   6030..6165    +  rep_origin     SV40 ori: SV40 origin of replication
   6185..6319    +  polyA_signal   SV40 poly(A) signal: SV40 polyadenylation signal
   6321..6375    -  CDS            lacI (fragment): lac repressor; lacI; The lac repressor binds to the lac operator to inhibit transcription in E. coli. This inhibition can be relieved by adding lactose or isopropyl-β-D-thiogalactopyranoside (IPTG).
   6558..7146    -  rep_origin     ori: high-copy-number ColE1/pMB1/pBR322/pUC origin of replication
   7317..8177    -  CDS            AmpR: β-lactamase; bla; confers resistance to ampicillin, carbenicillin, and related antibiotics
   8178..8282    -  promoter       AmpR promoter: bla
