[The description below was written by a language model from this plasmid's Addgene catalogue record and pLannotate feature annotations shown in this document.]
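Description:
pCAGGS-mTagBFP2-T2A-sfGFP-iCre-ERT2 is an 8.3 kb mammalian expression plasmid built on the pCAGGS backbone. It is maintained in E. coli through a high-copy ColE1/pUC-type origin and selected with ampicillin via the β-lactamase gene. The backbone also carries remnants of lac regulatory sequences and an SV40 origin of replication, which can support episomal replication in cells expressing SV40 large T antigen.

Expression of the synthetic insert is driven by the CAG arrangement: the CMV immediate-early enhancer, the chicken β-actin promoter and a chimeric β-actin/β-globin intron. A rabbit β-globin polyadenylation signal terminates the transcript. The single open reading frame begins with the monomeric blue fluorescent protein mTagBFP2. According to the record, this is followed by a T2A ribosome-skipping peptide, which is not annotated in the feature table but fits the gap between the two fluorescent protein coding regions. T2A releases mTagBFP2 as a separate protein that marks expressing cells.

The downstream product is a fusion of superfolder GFP, codon-improved Cre (iCre) and ERT2, the mutated estrogen receptor ligand-binding domain that makes recombinase activity dependent on tamoxifen-type ligands. The linker between sfGFP and iCre-ERT2 is a P2A sequence in which two conserved residues were changed to alanine. This mutated linker does not skip, so GFP remains attached to the recombinase. The depositor notes that fluorescence from this fusion is dim: it is not visible by eye but can be detected by flow cytometry.

The plasmid is suited to ligand-inducible recombination of loxP-flanked targets in mammalian cells, with blue fluorescence reporting expression and green fluorescence tracking the recombinase protein itself. The associated publication concerns identification of neural stem cells in the adult ventricular-subventricular zone.
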