Addgene plasmid #128166: pCAGGS-mTagBFP2-T2A-sfGFP-iCre-ERT2
Purpose: Monomeric TagBFP2 and sfGFP-iCre-ERT2 recombinase (PAPGSTM N-terminus, unskippable linker)
Depositing lab: Mario Capecchi. Depositing organization: University of Utah. Publication: Lrig1 expression prospectively identifies stem cells in the ventricular-subventricular zone that are neurogenic throughout adult life. Nam HS, Capecchi MR. Neural Dev. 2020 Mar 17;15(1):3. doi: 10.1186/s13064-020-00139-5. PubMed 32183906.
Backbone
  Vector backbone: pCAGGS
  Vector type: Mammalian Expression, Cre/Lox
Growth in bacteria
  Bacterial resistance: Ampicillin, 100 μg/mL
  Growth temperature: 30°C
  Growth strain: DH10B
  Copy number: High Copy
Gene/Insert
  Gene/Insert name: mTagBFP2-T2A-sfGFP-iCre-ERT2
  Species: Synthetic
Resource information
  A portion of this plasmid was derived from a plasmid made by: pCAGGS is from BCCM/LMBP. mTagBFP2 is from Michael Davidson. sfGFP is from Sandia Biotech. iCre is from Rolf Sprengel. ERT2 is from Pierre Chambon.
Terms and licenses: Academic/Nonprofit Terms; Industry Terms: Not Available to Industry
Depositor comments: Linker between sfGFP and iCre-ERT2 is a mutated P2A sequence where 2 conserved amino acids are changed to Alanines. This mutated sequence does not skip. The sfGFP fluorescence from the sfGFP-iCre-ERT2 is dim, as described in Nam and Capecchi, 2020 (https://doi.org/10.1186/s13064-020-00139-5) and a Figshare page (https://doi.org/10.6084/m9.figshare.13218437.v35) In short, it is not visible to the eyes, but can be detected with flow cytometry.
How to cite: pCAGGS-mTagBFP2-T2A-sfGFP-iCre-ERT2 was a gift from Mario Capecchi (Addgene plasmid # 128166 ; http://n2t.net/addgene:128166 ; RRID:Addgene_128166)
